>Addgene plasmid #115493 | pPBbsr-JNK KTR-mCherry | depositor full sequence | sequence record 217713 | pPBbsr-JNK KTR-mCherry sequence
CTAAATTGTAAGCGTTAATATTTTGTTAAAATTCGCGTTAAATTTTTGTTAAATCAGCTCATTTTTTAAC
CAATAGGCCGAAATCGGCAAAATCCCTTATAAATCAAAAGAATAGACCGAGATAGGGT
[37 nt withheld, positions 129-165]
AAAGAACGTGGACTCCAACGTCAAAGG
[49 nt withheld, positions 193-241]
T
[91 nt withheld, positions 243-333]
G
[124 nt withheld, positions 335-458]
CCCATTCGCCATTCAGGCTGCGCAACTGTTGGGAAGGGCGATCGGTGCGGGCCTCTTCGCTATTACGCCA
GCTGGCGAAAGGGGGATGTGCTGCAAGGCGATTAAGTTGGGTAACGCCAGGGTTTTCCCAGTCACGACGT
TGTAAAACGACGGCCAGTGAGCGCGCGTAATACGACTCACTATAGGGCGAATTGGGGCGCGCCATTCTAG
ATTAACCCTAGAAAGATAGTCTGCGTAAAATTGACGCATGCATTCTTGAAATATTGCTCTCTCTTTCTAA
ATAGCGCGAATCCGTCGCTGTGCATTTAGGACATCTCAGTCGCCGCTTGGAGCTCCCGTGAGGCGTGCTT
GTCAATGCGGTAAGTGTCACTGATTTTGAACTATAACGACCGCGTGAGTCAAAATGACGCATGATTATCT
TTTACGTGACTTTTAAGATTTAACTCATACGATAATTATATTGTTATTTCATGTTCTACTTACGTGATAA
CTTATTATATATATATTTTCTTGTTATAGATATCAACTAGAATGCTAGCATGGGCCCATCTCGACATTGA
TTATTGACTAGTTATTAATAGTAATCAATTACGGGGTCATTAGTTCATAGCCCATATATGGAGTTCCGCG
TTACATAACTTACGGTAAATGGCCCGCCTGGCTGACCGCCCAACGACCCCCGCCCATTGACGTCAATAAT
GACGTATGTTCCCATAGTAACGCCAATAGGGACTTTCCATTGACGTCAATGGGTGGACTATTTACGGTAA
ACTGCCCACTTGGCAGTACATCAAGTGTATCATATGCCAAGTACGCCCCCTATTGACGTCAATGACGGTA
AATGGCCCGCCTGGCATTATGCCCAGTACATGACCTTATGGGACTTTCCTACTTGGCAGTACATCTACGT
ATTAGTCATCGCTATTACCATGGGTCGAGGTGAGCCCCACGTTCTGCTTCACTCTCCCCATCTCCCCCCC
CTCCCCACCCCCAATTTTGTATTTATTTATTTTTTAATTATTTTGTGCAGCGATGGGGGCGGGGGGGGGG
GGGGCGCGCGCCAGGCGGGGCGGGGCGGGGCGAGGGGCGGGGCGGGGCGAGGCGGAGAGGTGCGGCGGCA
GCCAATCAGAGCGGCGCGCTCCGAAAGTTTCCTTTTATGGCGAGGCGGCGGCGGCGGCGGCCCTATAAAA
AGCGAAGCGCGCGGCGGGCGGGAGTCGCTGCGTTGCCTTCGCCCCGTGCCCCGCTCCGCGCCGCCTCGCG
CCGCCCGCCCCGGCTCTGACTGACCGCGTTACTCCCACAGGTGAGCGGGCGGGACGGCCCTTCTCCTCCG
GGCTGTAATTAGCGCTTGGTTTAATGACGGCTCGTTTCTTTTCTGTGGCTGCGTGAAAGCCTTAAAGGGC
TCCGGGAGGGCCCTTTGTGCGGGGGGGAGCGGCTCGGGGGGTGCGTGCGTGTGTGTGTGCGTGGGGAGCG
CCGCGTGCGGCCCGCGCTGCCCGGCGGCTGTGAGCGCTGCGGGCGCGGCGCGGGGCTTTGTGCGCTCCGC
GTGTGCGCGAGGGGAGCGCGGCCGGGGGCGGTGCCCCGCGGTGCGGGGGGGCTGCGAGGGGAACAAAGGC
TGCGTGCGGGGTGTGTGCGTGGGGGGGTGAGCAGGGGGTGTGGGCGCGGCGGTCGGGCTGTAACCCCCCC
CTGCACCCCCCTCCCCGAGTTGCTGAGCACGGCCCGGCTTCGGGTGCGGGGCTCCGTGCGGGGCGTGGCG
CGGGGCTCGCCGTGCCGGGCGGGGGGTGGCGGCAGGTGGGGGTGCCGGGCGGGGCGGGGCCGCCTCGGGC
CGGGGAGGGCTCGGGGGAGGGGCGCGGCGGCCCCGGAGCGCCGGCGGCTGTCGAGGCGCGGCGAGCCGCA
GCCATTGCCTTTTATGGTAATCGTGCGAGAGGGCGCAGGGACTTCCTTTGTCCCAAATCTGGCGGAGCCG
AAATCTGGGAGGCGCCGCCGCACCCCCTCTAGCGGGCGCGGGCGAAGCGGTGCGGCGCCGGCAGGAAGGA
AATGGGCGGGGAGGGCCTTCGTGCGTCGCCGCGCCGCCGTCCCCTTCTCCATCTCCAGCCTCGGGGCTGC
CGCAGGGGGACGGCTGCCTTCGGGGGGGACGGGGCAGGGCGGGGTTCGGCTTCTGGCGTGTGACCGGCGG
CTCTAGAGCCTCTGCTAACCATGTTCATGCCTTCTTCTTTTTCCTACAGCTCCTGGGCAACGTGCTGGTT
GTTGTGCTGTCTCATCATTTTGGCAAAGAATTGGGATCCGAATTCACCATGAGTAACCCTAAAATACTGA
AGCAGAGCATGACCTTGAACCTGGCCGACCCGGTGGGCAGTCTGAAGCCGCACCTCCGCGCCAAGCGCTC
GGCCGGTCTCAACGAAGACGAGTCGCCATCTAAGAAGCTGGCGTCGCCGGAGGTGTCGTCAAGGCTGGAG
CGCCTGACCCTCCAGTCCAGCGGCCGCATGGTGAGCAAGGGCGAGGAGGATAACATGGCCATCATCAAGG
AGTTCATGCGCTTCAAGGTGCACATGGAGGGCTCCGTGAACGGCCACGAGTTCGAGATCGAGGGCGAGGG
CGAGGGCCGCCCCTACGAGGGCACCCAGACCGCCAAGCTGAAGGTGACCAAGGGTGGCCCCCTGCCCTTC
GCCTGGGACATCCTGTCCCCTCAGTTCATGTACGGCTCCAAGGCCTACGTGAAGCACCCCGCCGACATCC
CCGACTACTTGAAGCTGTCCTTCCCCGAGGGCTTCAAGTGGGAGCGCGTGATGAACTTCGAGGACGGCGG
CGTGGTGACCGTGACCCAGGACTCCTCCCTGCAGGACGGCGAGTTCATCTACAAGGTGAAGCTGCGCGGC
ACCAACTTCCCCTCCGACGGCCCCGTAATGCAGAAGAAGACCATGGGCTGGGAGGCCTCCTCCGAGCGGA
TGTACCCCGAGGACGGCGCCCTGAAGGGCGAGATCAAGCAGAGGCTGAAGCTGAAGGACGGCGGCCACTA
CGACGCTGAGGTCAAGACCACCTACAAGGCCAAGAAGCCCGTGCAGCTGCCCGGCGCCTACAACGTCAAC
ATCAAGTTGGACATCACCTCCCACAACGAGGACTACACCATCGTGGAACAGTACGAACGCGCCGAGGGCC
GCCACTCCACTCTCGGCATGGACGAGCTGTCTAGATAAGTCGACGGGCCGCGGTAACAATTGTTAACTAA
CTTAAGCTAGCAACGGTTTCCCTCTAGCGGGATCAATTCCGCCCCCCCCCCCTAACGTTACTGGCCGAAG
CCGCTTGGAATAAGGCCGGTGTGCGTTTGTCTATATGTTATTTTCCACCATATTGCCGTCTTTTGGCAAT
GTGAGGGCCCGGAAACCTGGCCCTGTCTTCTTGACGAGCATTCCTAGGGGTCTTTCCCCTCTCGCCAAAG
GAATGCAAGGTCTGTTGAATGTCGTGAAGGAAGCAGTTCCTCTGGAAGCTTCTTGAAGACAAACAACGTC
TGTAGCGACCCTTTGCAGGCAGCGGAACCCCCCACCTGGCGACAGGTGCCTCTGCGGCCAAAAGCCACGT
GTATAAGATACACCTGCAAAGGCGGCACAACCCCAGTGCCACGTTGTGAGTTGGATAGTTGTGGAAAGAG
TCAAATGGCTCTCCTCAAGCGTATTCAACAAGGGGCTGAAGGATGCCCAGAAGGTACCCCATTGTATGGG
ATCTGATCTGGGGCCTCGGTGCACATGCTTTACATGTGTTTAGTCGAGGTTAAAAAACGTCTAGGCCCCC
CGAACCACGGGGACGTGGTTTTCCTTTGAAAAACACGATAATACCATGGTCATGAAAACATTTAACATTT
CTCAACAAGATCTAGAATTAGTAGAAGTAGCGACAGAGAAGATTACAATGCTTTATGAGGATAATAAACA
TCATGTGGGAGCGGCAATTCGTACGAAAACAGGAGAAATCATTTCGGCAGTACATATTGAAGCGTATATA
GGACGAGTAACTGTTTGTGCAGAAGCCATTGCGATTGGTAGTGCAGTTTCGAATGGACAAAAGGATTTTG
ACACGATTGTAGCTGTTAGACACCCTTATTCTGACGAAGTAGATAGAAGTATTCGAGTGGTAAGTCCTTG
TGGTATGTGTAGGGAGTTGATTTCAGACTATGCACCAGATTGTTTTGTGTTAATAGAAATGAATGGCAAG
TTAGTCAAAACTACGATTGAAGAACTCATTCCACTCAAATATACCCGAAATTAAAAGTCGAGATGCATCG
ATGATCTAGAGCTCGCTGATCAGCCTCGACTGTGCCTTCTAGTTGCCAGCCATCTGTTGTTTGCCCCTCC
CCCGTGCCTTCCTTGACCCTGGAAGGTGCCACTCCCACTGTCCTTTCCTAATAAAATGAGGAAATTGCAT
CGCATTGTCTGAGTAGGTGTCATTCTATTCTGGGGGGTGGGGTGGGGCAGGACAGCAAGGGGGAGGATTG
GGAAGACAATAGCAGGCATGCTGGGGATGCGGTGGGCTCTATGGCTTCTGAGGCGGAAAGAACCTGCAGC
CCAAGCTTGGCGTAATCATGGTCATAGCTGTTTCCTGTGTGAAATTGTTATCCGCTCACAATTCCACACA
ACATACGAGCCGGAAGCATAAAGTGTAAAGCCTGGGGTGCCTAATGAGTGAGCTAACTCACATTAATTGC
GTTGCGCTCACTGCCCGCTTTCCAGTCGGGAAACCTGTCGTGCCAGCGGATCTTAAAAGTTTTGTTACTT
TATAGAAGAAATTTTGAGTTTTTGTTTTTTTTTAATAAATAAATAAACATAAATAAATTGTTTGTTGAAT
TTATTATTAGTATGTAAGTGTAAATATAATAAAACTTAATATCTATTCAAATTAATAAATAAACCTCGAT
ATACAGACCGATAAAACACATGCGTCAATTTTACGCATGATTATCTTTAACGTACGTCACAATATGATTA
TCTTTCTAGGGTTAATCTAGTATACGCGTTTAATTAATCCAGCTTTTGTTCCCTTTAGTGAGGGTTAATT
GCGCGCTTGGCGTAATCATGGTCATAGCTGTTTCCTGTGTGAAATTGTTATCCGCTCACAATTCCACACA
ACATACGAGCCGGAAGCATAAAGTGTAAAGCCTGGGGTGCCTAATGAGTGAGCTAACTCACATTAATTGC
GTTGCGCTCACTGCCCGCTTTCCAGTCGGGAAACCTGTCGTGCCAGCTGCATTAATGAATCGGCCAACGC
GCGGGGAGAGGCGGTTTGCGTATTGGGCGCTCTTCCGCTTCCTCGCTCACTGACTCGCTGCGCTCGGTCG
TTCGGCTGCGGCGAGCGGTATCAGCTCACTCAAAGGCGGTAATACGGTTATCCACAGAATCAGGGGATAA
CGCAGGAAAGAACATGTGAGCAAAAGGCCAGCAAAAGGCCAGGAACCGTAAAAAGGCCGCGTTGCTGGCG
TTTTTCCATAGGCTCCGCCCCCCTGACGAGCATCACAAAAATCGACGCTCAAGTCAGAGGTGGCGAAACC
CGACAGGACTATAAAGATACCAGGCGTTTCCCCCTGGAAGCTCCCTCGTGCGCTCTCCTGTTCCGACCCT
GCCGCTTACCGGATACCTGTCCGCCTTTCTCCCTTCGGGAAGCGTGGCGCTTTCTCATAGCTCACGCTGT
AGGTATCTCAGTTCGGTGTAGGTCGTTCGCTCCAAGCTGGGCTGTGTGCACGAACCCCCCGTTCAGCCCG
ACCGCTGCGCCTTATCCGGTAACTATCGTCTTGAGTCCAACCCGGTAAGACACGACTTATCGCCACTGGC
AGCAGCCACTGGTAACAGGATTAGCAGAGCGAGGTATGTAGGCGGTGCTACAGAGTTCTTGAAGTGGTGG
CCTAACTACGGCTACACTAGAAGGACAGTATTTGGTATCTGCGCTCTGCTGAAGCCAGTTACCTTCGGAA
AAAGAGTTGGTAGCTCTTGATCCGGCAAACAAACCACCGCTGGTAGCGGTGGTTTTTTTGTTTGCAAGCA
GCAGATTACGCGCAGAAAAAAAGGATCTCAAGAAGATCCTTTGATCTTTTCTACGGGGTCTGACGCTCAG
TGGAACGAAAACTCACGTTAAGGGATTTTGGTCATGAGATTATCAAAAAGGATCTTCACCTAGATCCTTT
TAAATTAAAAATGAAGTTTTAAATCAATCTAAAGTATATATGAGTAAACTTGGTCTGACAGTTACCAATG
CTTAATCAGTGAGGCACCTATCTCAGCGATCTGTCTATTTCGTTCATCCATAGTTGCCTGACTCCCCGTC
GTGTAGATAACTACGATACGGGAGGGCTTACCATCTGGCCCCAGTGCTGCAATGATACCGCGAGACCCAC
GCTCACCGGCTCCAGATTTATCAGCAATAAACCAGCCAGCCGGAAGGGCCGAGCGCAGAAGTGGTCCTGC
AACTTTATCCGCCTCCATCCAGTCTATTAATTGTTGCCGGGAAGCTAGAGTAAGTAGTTCGCCAGTTAAT
AGTTTGCGCAACGTTGTTGCCATTGCTACAGGCATCGTGGTGTCACGCTCGTCGTTTGGTATGGCTTCAT
TCAGCTCCGGTTCCCAACGATCAAGGCGAGTTACATGATCCCCCATGTTGTGCAAAAAAGCGGTTAGCTC
CTTCGGTCCTCCGATCGTTGTCAGAAGTAAGTTGGCCGCAGTGTTATCACTCATGGTTATGGCAGCACTG
CATAATTCTCTTACTGTCATGCCATCCGTAAGATGCTTTTCTGTGACTGGTGAGTACTCAACCAAGTCAT
TCTGAGAATAGTGTATGCGGCGACCGAGTTGCTCTTGCCCGGCGTCAATACGGGATAATACCGCGCCACA
TAGCAGAACTTTAAAAGTGCTCATCATTGGAAAACGTTCTTCGGGGCGAAAACTCTCAAGGATCTTACCG
CTGTTGAGATCCAGTTCGATGTAACCCACTCGTGCACCCAACTGATCTTCAGCATCTTTTACTTTCACCA
GCGTTTCTGGGTGAGCAAAAACAGGAAGGCAAAATGCCGCAAAAAAGGGAATAAGGGCGACACGGAAATG
TTGAATACTCATACTCTTCCTTTTTCAATATTATTGAAGCATTTATCAGGGTTATTGTCTCATGAGCGGA
TACATATTTGAATGTATTTAGAAAAATAAACAAATAGGGGTTCCGCGCACATTTCCCCGAAAAGTGCCAC
Features (pLannotate 1.2.2; 24 found; start..end, strand, type, name):
     30..458     -  rep_origin     f1 ori (sequence partly withheld): f1 bacteriophage origin of replication; arrow indicates direction of (+) strand synthesis
    463..618     -  CDS            lacZα (fragment): LacZα fragment of β-galactosidase; lacZ fragment
    626..644     +  promoter       T7 promoter: promoter for bacteriophage T7 RNA polymerase
   1011..1390    +  enhancer       CMV enhancer: human cytomegalovirus immediate early enhancer
   1393..1668    +  promoter       chicken β-actin promoter: No description available
   1669..2677    +  intron         chimeric intron: chimera between introns from chicken β-actin and rabbit β-globin
   2750..2929    +  CDS            JUN (fragment): JUN_HUMAN - Experimental evidence at protein level: Swiss-Prot protein existence level 1. Transcription factor that recognizes and binds to the enhancer heptamer motif 5'-TGA[CG]TCA-3' (PubMed:10995748, PubMed:22083952). Promotes activity of NR5A1 when phosphorylated by HIPK3 leading to increased steroidogenic gene expression upon cAMP signaling pathway stimulation (PubMed:17210646). Involved in activated KRAS-mediated transcriptional activation of USP28 in colorectal cancer (CRC) cells (PubMed:24623306). Binds to the USP28 promoter in colorectal cancer (CRC) cells (PubMed:24623306). From Homo
   2936..3637    +  CDS            mCherry: mCherry is a basic (constitutively fluorescent) red fluorescent protein published in 2004, derived from Discosoma sp.. It is reported to be a very rapidly-maturing monomer with low acid sensitivity.
   3721..4281    +  misc_feature   IRES: internal ribosome entry site (IRES) of the encephalomyocarditis virus (EMCV)
   4290..4709    +  CDS            bsr: BSR_BACCE - Experimental evidence at protein level: Swiss-Prot protein existence level 1. Catalyzes the deamination of the cytosine moiety of the antibiotics blasticidin S, cytomycin and acetylblasticidin S. From Bacillus cereus.
   4758..4982    +  polyA_signal   bGH poly(A) signal: bovine growth hormone polyadenylation signal
   4986..5002    +  promoter       SV40 promoter (fragment): SV40 enhancer and early promoter
   5053..5069    -  protein_bind   lac operator: The lac repressor binds to the lac operator to inhibit transcription in E. coli. This inhibition can be relieved by adding lactose or isopropyl-β-D-thiogalactopyranoside (IPTG). lac repressor encoded by lacI
   5077..5107    -  promoter       lac promoter: promoter for the E. coli lac operon
   5122..5143    -  protein_bind   CAP binding site: CAP binding activates transcription in the presence of cAMP. E. coli catabolite activator protein
   5156..5195    -  CDS            lacI (fragment): lac repressor; lacI; The lac repressor binds to the lac operator to inhibit transcription in E. coli. This inhibition can be relieved by adding lactose or isopropyl-β-D-thiogalactopyranoside (IPTG).
   5480..5498    -  promoter       T3 promoter: promoter for bacteriophage T3 RNA polymerase
   5543..5559    -  protein_bind   lac operator: The lac repressor binds to the lac operator to inhibit transcription in E. coli. This inhibition can be relieved by adding lactose or isopropyl-β-D-thiogalactopyranoside (IPTG). lac repressor encoded by lacI
   5567..5597    -  promoter       lac promoter: promoter for the E. coli lac operon
   5612..5633    -  protein_bind   CAP binding site: CAP binding activates transcription in the presence of cAMP. E. coli catabolite activator protein
   5646..5738    -  CDS            lacI (fragment): lac repressor; lacI; The lac repressor binds to the lac operator to inhibit transcription in E. coli. This inhibition can be relieved by adding lactose or isopropyl-β-D-thiogalactopyranoside (IPTG).
   5921..6509    -  rep_origin     ori: high-copy-number ColE1/pMB1/pBR322/pUC origin of replication
   6680..7540    -  CDS            AmpR: β-lactamase; bla; confers resistance to ampicillin, carbenicillin, and related antibiotics
   7541..7645    -  promoter       AmpR promoter: bla
