>Addgene plasmid #115493 | pPBbsr-JNK KTR-mCherry | addgene full sequence | sequence record 223511 | Addgene NGS Result
GACATTGATTATTGACTAGTTATTAATAGTAATCAATTACGGGGTCATTAGTTCATAGCCCATATATGGA
GTTCCGCGTTACATAACTTACGGTAAATGGCCCGCCTGGCTGACCGCCCAACGACCCCCGCCCATTGACG
TCAATAATGACGTATGTTCCCATAGTAACGCCAATAGGGACTTTCCATTGACGTCAATGGGTGGAGTATT
TACGGTAAACTGCCCACTTGGCAGTACATCAAGTGTATCATATGCCAAGTACGCCCCCTATTGACGTCAA
TGACGGTAAATGGCCCGCCTGGCATTATGCCCAGTACATGACCTTATGGGACTTTCCTACTTGGCAGTAC
ATCTACGTATTAGTCATCGCTATTACCATGGTCGAGGTGAGCCCCACGTTCTGCTTCACTCTCCCCATCT
CCCCCCCCTCCCCACCCCCAATTTTGTATTTATTTATTTTTTAATTATTTTGTGCAGCGATGGGGGCGGG
GGGGGGGGGGGCGCGCGCCAGGCGGGGGGGGGGGGGGGGGGGGGGGGGGGGGGGGGGGGGGGGGGGGGGG
GGCGGCGGCCAATCAGAGCGGCGCGCTCCGAAAGTTTCCTTTTATGGCGGGGCGGGGGCGGCGGCGGCCC
TATAAAAAGCGAAGCGCGCGGCGGGGGGGGGTCGCTGCGCGCTGCCTTCGCCCCGTGCCCCGCTCCGCCG
CCGCCTCGCGCCGCCCGCCCCGGCTCTGACTGACCGCGTTACTCCCACAGGTGAGCGGGCGGGACGGCCC
TTCTCCTCCGGGCTGTAATTAGCGCTTGGTTTAATGACGGCTTGTTTCTTTTCTGTGGCTGCGTGAAAGC
CTTGAGGGGCTCCGGGAGGGCCCTTTGTGCGGGGGGAGCGGCTCGGGGGGTGCGTGCGTGTGTGTGTGCG
TGGGGAGCGCCGCGTGCGGCTCCGCGCTGCCCGGCGGCTGTGAGCGCTGCGGGCGCGGCGCGGGGCTTTG
TGCGCTCCGCAGTGTGCGCGAGGGGAGCGCGGCCGGGGGCGGTGCCCCGCGGTGCGGGGGGGGCTGCGAG
GGGAACAAAGGCTGCGTGCGGGGTGTGTGCGTGGGGGGGTGAGCAGGGGGTGTGGGCGCGTCGGTCGGGC
TGCAACCCCCCCTGCACCCCCCTCCCCGAGTTGCTGAGCACGGCCCGGCTTCGGGTGCGGGGCTCCGTAC
GGGGCGTGGCGCGGGGCTCGCCGTGCCGGGCGGGGGGTGGCGGCAGGTGGGGGTGCCGGGCGGGGCGGGG
CCGCCCCGGGCCGGGGGGGGCTCGGGGGGGGGGCGCGGCGGCCCCCGGGGCGCCGGCGGCTGTCGAGGCG
CGGCGAGCCGCAGCCATTGCCTTTTATGGTAATCGTGCGAGAGGGCGCAGGGACTTCCTTTGTCCCAAAT
CTGTGCGGAGCCGAAATCTGGGAGGCGCCGCCGCACCCCCTCTAGCGGGCGCGGGGCGAAGCGGTGCGGC
GCCGGCAGGAAGGAAATGGGCGGGGAGGGCCTTCGTGCGTCGCCGCGCCGCCGTCCCCTTCTCCCTCTCC
AGCCTCGGGGCTGTCCGCGGGGGGACGGCTGCCTTCGGGGGGGACGGGGCAGGGCGGGGTTCGGCTTCTG
GCGTGTGACCGGCGGCTCTAGAGCCTCTGCTAACCATGTTCATGCCTTCTTCTTTTTCCTACAGCTCCTG
GGCAACGTGCTGGTTATTGTGCTGTCTCATCATTTTGGCAAAGAATTGGGATCCGAATTCACCATGAGTA
ACCCTAAAATACTGAAGCAGAGCATGACCTTGAACCTGGCCGACCCGGTGGGCAGTCTGAAGCCGCACCT
CCGCGCCAAGCGCTCGGCCGGTCTCAACGAAGACGAGTCGCCATCTAAGAAGCTGGCGTCGCCGGAGGTG
TCGTCAAGGCTGGAGCGCCTGACCCTCCAGTCCAGCGGCCGCATGGTGAGCAAGGGCGAGGAGGATAACA
TGGCCATCATCAAGGAGTTCATGCGCTTCAAGGTGCACATGGAGGGCTCCGTGAACGGCCACGAGTTCGA
GATCGAGGGCGAGGGCGAGGGCCGCCCCTACGAGGGCACCCAGACCGCCAAGCTGAAGGTGACCAAGGGT
GGCCCCCTGCCCTTCGCCTGGGACATCCTGTCCCCTCAGTTCATGTACGGCTCCAAGGCCTACGTGAAGC
ACCCCGCCGACATCCCCGACTACTTGAAGCTGTCCTTCCCCGAGGGCTTCAAGTGGGAGCGCGTGATGAA
CTTCGAGGACGGCGGCGTGGTGACCGTGACCCAGGACTCCTCCCTGCAGGACGGCGAGTTCATCTACAAG
GTGAAGCTGCGCGGCACCAACTTCCCCTCCGACGGCCCCGTAATGCAGAAGAAGACCATGGGCTGGGAGG
CCTCCTCCGAGCGGATGTACCCCGAGGACGGCGCCCTGAAGGGCGAGATCAAGCAGAGGCTGAAGCTGAA
GGACGGCGGCCACTACGACGCTGAGGTCAAGACCACCTACAAGGCCAAGAAGCCCGTGCAGCTGCCCGGC
GCCTACAACGTCAACATCAAGTTGGACATCACCTCCCACAACGAGGACTACACCATCGTGGAACAGTACG
AACGCGCCGAGGGCCGCCACTCCACTCTCGGCATGGACGAGCTGTCTAGATAAGTCGACGGGCCGCGGTA
ACAATTGTTAACTAACTTAAGCTAGCAACGGTTTCCCTCTAGCGGGATCAATTCCGCCCCCCCCCCCTAA
CGTTACTGGCCGAAGCCGCTTGGAATAAGGCCGGTGTGCGTTTGTCTATATGTTATTTTCCACCATATTG
CCGTCTTTTGGCAATGTGAGGGCCCGGAAACCTGGCCCTGTCTTCTTGACGAGCATTCCTAGGGGTCTTT
CCCCTCTCGCCAAAGGAATGCAAGGTCTGTTGAATGTCGTGAAGGAAGCAGTTCCTCTGGAAGCTTCTTG
AAGACAAACAACGTCTGTAGCGACCCTTTGCAGGCAGCGGAACCCCCCACCTGGCGACAGGTGCCTCTGC
GGCCAAAAGCCACGTGTATAAGATACACCTGCAAAGGCGGCACAACCCCAGTGCCACGTTGTGAGTTGGA
TAGTTGTGGAAAGAGTCAAATGGCTCTCCTCAAGCGTATTCAACAAGGGGCTGAAGGATGCCCAGAAGGT
ACCCCATTGTATGGGATCTGATCTGGGGCCTCGGTGCACATGCTTTACATGTGTTTAGTCGAGGTTAAAA
AAACGTCTAGGCCCCCCGAACCACGGGGACGTGGTTTTCCTTTGAAAAACACGATAATACCATGGTCATG
AAAACATTTAACATTTCTCAACAAGATCTAGAATTAGTAGAAGTAGCGACAGAGAAGATTACAATGCTTT
ATGAGGATAATAAACATCATGTGGGAGCGGCAATTCGTACGAAAACAGGAGAAATCATTTCGGCAGTACA
TATTGAAGCGTATATAGGACGAGTAACTGTTTGTGCAGAAGCCATTGCGATTGGTAGTGCAGTTTCGAAT
GGACAAAAGGATTTTGACACGATTGTAGCTGTTAGACACCCTTATTCTGACGAAGTAGATAGAAGTATTC
GAGTGGTAAGTCCTTGTGGTATGTGTAGGGAGTTGATTTCAGACTATGCACCAGATTGTTTTGTGTTAAT
AGAAATGAATGGCAAGTTAGTCAAAACTACGATTGAAGAACTCATTCCACTCAAATATACCCGAAATTAA
AAGTCGAGATGCATCGATGATCTAGAGCTCGCTGATCAGCCTCGACTGTGCCTTCTAGTTGCCAGCCATC
TGTTGTTTGCCCCTCCCCCGTGCCTTCCTTGACCCTGGAAGGTGCCACTCCCACTGTCCTTTCCTAATAA
AATGAGGAAATTGCATCGCATTGTCTGAGTAGGTGTCATTCTATTCTGGGGGGTGGGGTGGGGCAGGACA
GCAAGGGGGAGGATTGGGAAGACAATAGCAGGCATGCTGGGGATGCGGTGGGCTCTATGGCTTCTGAGGC
GGAAAGAACCTGCAGCCCAAGCTTGGCGTAATCATGGTCATAGCTGTTTCCTGTGTGAAATTGTTATCCG
CTCACAATTCCACACAACATACGAGCCGGAAGCATAAAGTGTAAAGCCTGGGGTGCCTAATGAGTGAGCT
AACTCACATTAATTGCGTTGCGCTCACTGCCCGCTTTCCAGTCGGGAAACCTGTCGTGCCAGCGGATCTT
AAAAGTTTTGTTACTTTATAGAAGAAATTTTGAGTTTTTGTTTTTTTTTAATAAATAAATAAACATAAAT
AAATTGTTTGTTGAATTTATTATTAGTATGTAAGTGTAAATATAATAAAACTTAATATCTATTCAAATTA
ATAAATAAACCTCGATATACAGACCGATAAAACACATGCGTCAATTTTACGCATGATTATCTTTAACGTA
CGTCACAATATGATTATCTTTCTAGGGTTAATCTAGTATACGCGTTTAATTAATCCAGCTTTTGTTCCCT
TTAGTGAGGGTTAATTGCGCGCTTGGCGTAATCATGGTCATAGCTGTTTCCTGTGTGAAATTGTTATCCG
CTCACAATTCCACACAACATACGAGCCGGAAGCATAAAGTGTAAAGCCTGGGGTGCCTAATGAGTGAGCT
AACTCACATTAATTGCGTTGCGCTCACTGCCCGCTTTCCAGTCGGGAAACCTGTCGTGCCAGCTGCATTA
ATGAATCGGCCAACGCGCGGGGAGAGGCGGTTTGCGTATTGGGCGCTCTTCCGCTTCCTCGCTCACTGAC
TCGCTGCGCTCGGTCGTTCGGCTGCGGCGAGCGGTATCAGCTCACTCAAAGGCGGTAATACGGTTATCCA
CAGAATCAGGGGATAACGCAGGAAAGAACATGTGAGCAAAAGGCCAGCAAAAGGCCAGGAACCGTAAAAA
GGCCGCGTTGCTGGCGTTTTTCCATAGGCTCCGCCCCCCTGACGAGCATCACAAAAATCGACGCTCAAGT
CAGAGGTGGCGAAACCCGACAGGACTATAAAGATACCAGGCGTTTCCCCCTGGAAGCTCCCTCGTGCGCT
CTCCTGTTCCGACCCTGCCGCTTACCGGATACCTGTCCGCCTTTCTCCCTTCGGGAAGCGTGGCGCTTTC
TCATAGCTCACGCTGTAGGTATCTCAGTTCGGTGTAGGTCGTTCGCTCCAAGCTGGGCTGTGTGCACGAA
CCCCCCGTTCAGCCCGACCGCTGCGCCTTATCCGGTAACTATCGTCTTGAGTCCAACCCGGTAAGACACG
ACTTATCGCCACTGGCAGCAGCCACTGGTAACAGGATTAGCAGAGCGAGGTATGTAGGCGGTGCTACAGA
GTTCTTGAAGTGGTGGCCTAACTACGGCTACACTAGAAGAACAGTATTTGGTATCTGCGCTCTGCTGAAG
CCAGTTACCTTCGGAAAAAGAGTTGGTAGCTCTTGATCCGGCAAACAAACCACCGCTGGTAGCGGTGGTT
TTTTTGTTTGCAAGCAGCAGATTACGCGCAGAAAAAAAGGATCTCAAGAAGATCCTTTGATCTTTTCTAC
GGGGTCTGACGCTCAGTGGAACGAAAACTCACGTTAAGGGATTTTGGTCATGAGATTATCAAAAAGGATC
TTCACCTAGATCCTTTTAAATTAAAAATGAAGTTTTAAATCAATCTAAAGTATATATGAGTAAACTTGGT
CTGACAGTTACCAATGCTTAATCAGTGAGGCACCTATCTCAGCGATCTGTCTATTTCGTTCATCCATAGT
TGCCTGACTCCCCGTCGTGTAGATAACTACGATACGGGAGGGCTTACCATCTGGCCCCAGTGCTGCAATG
ATACCGCGAGACCCACGCTCACCGGCTCCAGATTTATCAGCAATAAACCAGCCAGCCGGAAGGGCCGAGC
GCAGAAGTGGTCCTGCAACTTTATCCGCCTCCATCCAGTCTATTAATTGTTGCCGGGAAGCTAGAGTAAG
TAGTTCGCCAGTTAATAGTTTGCGCAACGTTGTTGCCATTGCTACAGGCATCGTGGTGTCACGCTCGTCG
TTTGGTATGGCTTCATTCAGCTCCGGTTCCCAACGATCAAGGCGAGTTACATGATCCCCCATGTTGTGCA
AAAAAGCGGTTAGCTCCTTCGGTCCTCCGATCGTTGTCAGAAGTAAGTTGGCCGCAGTGTTATCACTCAT
GGTTATGGCAGCACTGCATAATTCTCTTACTGTCATGCCATCCGTAAGATGCTTTTCTGTGACTGGTGAG
TACTCAACCAAGTCATTCTGAGAATAGTGTATGCGGCGACCGAGTTGCTCTTGCCCGGCGTCAATACGGG
ATAATACCGCGCCACATAGCAGAACTTTAAAAGTGCTCATCATTGGAAAACGTTCTTCGGGGCGAAAACT
CTCAAGGATCTTACCGCTGTTGAGATCCAGTTCGATGTAACCCACTCGTGCACCCAACTGATCTTCAGCA
TCTTTTACTTTCACCAGCGTTTCTGGGTGAGCAAAAACAGGAAGGCAAAATGCCGCAAAAAAGGGAATAA
GGGCGACACGGAAATGTTGAATACTCATACTCTTCCTTTTTCAATATTATTGAAGCATTTATCAGGGTTA
TTGTCTCATGAGCGGATACATATTTGAATGTATTTAGAAAAATAAACAAATAGGGGTTCCGCGCACATTT
CCCCGAAAAGTGCCACCTAAATTGTAAGCGTTAATATTTTGTTAAAATTCGCGTTAAATTTTTGTTAAAT
CAGCTCATTTTTTAACCAATAGGCCGAAATCGGCAAAATCCCTTATAAATCAAAAGAATAGACCGAGATA
GGGT
[37 nt withheld, positions 6795-6831]
AAAGAACGTGGACTCCAACGTCAAAGG
[49 nt withheld, positions 6859-6907]
T
[91 nt withheld, positions 6909-6999]
G
[124 nt withheld, positions 7001-7124]
CCCATTCGCCATTCAGGCTGCGCAACTGTTGGGAAGGGCGATCGGTGCGGGCCTCTTCGCTATTACGCCA
GCTGGCGAAAGGGGGATGTGCTGCAAGGCGATTAAGTTGGGTAACGCCAGGGTTTTCCCAGTCACGACGT
TGTAAAACGACGGCCAGTGAGCGCGCGTAATACGACTCACTATAGGGCGAATTGGGGCGCGCCATTCTAG
ATTAACCCTAGAAAGATAGTCTGCGTAAAATTGACGCATGCATTCTTGAAATATTGCTCTCTCTTTCTAA
ATAGCGCGAATCCGTCGCTGTGCATTTAGGACATCTCAGTCGCCGCTTGGAGCTCCCGTGAGGCGTGCTT
GTCAATGCGGTAAGTGTCACTGATTTTGAACTATAACGACCGCGTGAGTCAAAATGACGCATGATTATCT
TTTACGTGACTTTTAAGATTTAACTCATACGATAATTATATTGTTATTTCATGTTCTACTTACGTGATAA
CTTATTATATATATATTTTCTTGTTATAGATATCAACTAGAATGCTAGCATGGGCCCATCTC
Features (pLannotate 1.2.2; 24 found; start..end, strand, type, name):
      1..380     +  enhancer       CMV enhancer: human cytomegalovirus immediate early enhancer
    541..564     +  promoter       chicken β-actin promoter (fragment): No description available
    661..1674    +  intron         chimeric intron: chimera between introns from chicken β-actin and rabbit β-globin
   1747..1926    +  CDS            JUN (fragment): JUN_HUMAN - Experimental evidence at protein level: Swiss-Prot protein existence level 1. Transcription factor that recognizes and binds to the enhancer heptamer motif 5'-TGA[CG]TCA-3' (PubMed:10995748, PubMed:22083952). Promotes activity of NR5A1 when phosphorylated by HIPK3 leading to increased steroidogenic gene expression upon cAMP signaling pathway stimulation (PubMed:17210646). Involved in activated KRAS-mediated transcriptional activation of USP28 in colorectal cancer (CRC) cells (PubMed:24623306). Binds to the USP28 promoter in colorectal cancer (CRC) cells (PubMed:24623306). From Homo
   1933..2634    +  CDS            mCherry: mCherry is a basic (constitutively fluorescent) red fluorescent protein published in 2004, derived from Discosoma sp.. It is reported to be a very rapidly-maturing monomer with low acid sensitivity.
   2718..3279    +  misc_feature   IRES: internal ribosome entry site (IRES) of the encephalomyocarditis virus (EMCV)
   3288..3707    +  CDS            bsr: BSR_BACCE - Experimental evidence at protein level: Swiss-Prot protein existence level 1. Catalyzes the deamination of the cytosine moiety of the antibiotics blasticidin S, cytomycin and acetylblasticidin S. From Bacillus cereus.
   3756..3980    +  polyA_signal   bGH poly(A) signal: bovine growth hormone polyadenylation signal
   3984..4000    +  promoter       SV40 promoter (fragment): SV40 enhancer and early promoter
   4051..4067    -  protein_bind   lac operator: The lac repressor binds to the lac operator to inhibit transcription in E. coli. This inhibition can be relieved by adding lactose or isopropyl-β-D-thiogalactopyranoside (IPTG). lac repressor encoded by lacI
   4075..4105    -  promoter       lac promoter: promoter for the E. coli lac operon
   4120..4141    -  protein_bind   CAP binding site: CAP binding activates transcription in the presence of cAMP. E. coli catabolite activator protein
   4154..4193    -  CDS            lacI (fragment): lac repressor; lacI; The lac repressor binds to the lac operator to inhibit transcription in E. coli. This inhibition can be relieved by adding lactose or isopropyl-β-D-thiogalactopyranoside (IPTG).
   4478..4496    -  promoter       T3 promoter: promoter for bacteriophage T3 RNA polymerase
   4541..4557    -  protein_bind   lac operator: The lac repressor binds to the lac operator to inhibit transcription in E. coli. This inhibition can be relieved by adding lactose or isopropyl-β-D-thiogalactopyranoside (IPTG). lac repressor encoded by lacI
   4565..4595    -  promoter       lac promoter: promoter for the E. coli lac operon
   4610..4631    -  protein_bind   CAP binding site: CAP binding activates transcription in the presence of cAMP. E. coli catabolite activator protein
   4644..4736    -  CDS            lacI (fragment): lac repressor; lacI; The lac repressor binds to the lac operator to inhibit transcription in E. coli. This inhibition can be relieved by adding lactose or isopropyl-β-D-thiogalactopyranoside (IPTG).
   4919..5507    -  rep_origin     ori: high-copy-number ColE1/pMB1/pBR322/pUC origin of replication
   5678..6538    -  CDS            AmpR: β-lactamase; bla; confers resistance to ampicillin, carbenicillin, and related antibiotics
   6539..6643    -  promoter       AmpR promoter: bla
   6696..7124    -  rep_origin     f1 ori (sequence partly withheld): f1 bacteriophage origin of replication; arrow indicates direction of (+) strand synthesis
   7129..7284    -  CDS            lacZα (fragment): LacZα fragment of β-galactosidase; lacZ fragment
   7292..7310    +  promoter       T7 promoter: promoter for bacteriophage T7 RNA polymerase
