[The description below was written by a language model from this plasmid's Addgene catalogue record and pLannotate feature annotations shown in this document.]
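Description:
pPBbsr-JNK KTR-mCherry is a mammalian expression plasmid of about 7.7 kb, built on the pPB backbone, that delivers a fluorescent live-cell reporter of JNK activity. In bacteria it is maintained at high copy through a ColE1/pUC-type origin with ampicillin resistance (AmpR). It also carries an f1 origin and cloning-vector remnants: lacZα and lacI fragments, lac promoter/operator elements, and T7 and T3 promoters. The pPB name suggests a piggyBac transposon backbone, which would allow stable genomic integration with a transposase. However, neither feature table annotates transposon terminal repeats, so the record does not confirm this.

The payload is a single bicistronic cassette driven by the CAG promoter (CMV enhancer, chicken β-actin promoter and a chimeric β-actin/β-globin intron). The first cistron is the JNK kinase translocation reporter, cloned between EcoRI and NotI. It consists of a short segment that the annotation matches to c-Jun, a JNK substrate, fused at its C-terminus to mCherry. The catalogue lists the insert species as mouse and synthetic, whereas the annotation's best match is human JUN. It also records two changes to mCherry, G229L and deletion of Y298. An EMCV IRES then directs translation of bsr, the blasticidin S deaminase, from the same transcript, which ends at a bGH polyadenylation signal. Blasticidin selection is therefore coupled to reporter expression.

Kinase translocation reporters convert phosphorylation into a shift in localisation between nucleus and cytoplasm, so the distribution of red fluorescence reads out JNK activity in individual living cells. The associated study concerned cell-to-cell heterogeneity in p38–JNK crosstalk and cell death. The depositor and sequencing-derived records differ by only a few bases and carry the same features.
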