Addgene plasmid #115493: pPBbsr-JNK KTR-mCherry
Purpose: Expression vector for the JNK activity reporter JNK KTR-mCherry in mammalian cells
Depositing lab: Kazuhiro Aoki. Publication: Cell-to-Cell Heterogeneity in p38-Mediated Cross-Inhibition of JNK Causes Stochastic Cell Death. Miura H, Kondo Y, Matsuda M, Aoki K. Cell Rep. 2018 Sep 4;24(10):2658-2668. doi: 10.1016/j.celrep.2018.08.020. PubMed 30184500.
Backbone
  Vector backbone: pPB
  Backbone manufacturer: Allan Bradley (Wellcome Sanger Institute)
  Backbone size w/o insert (bp): 6777
  Total vector size (bp): 7668
  Vector type: Mammalian Expression
  Selectable markers: Blasticidin
Growth in bacteria
  Bacterial resistance: Ampicillin, 100 μg/mL
  Growth temperature: 37°C
  Growth strain: DH5alpha
  Copy number: High Copy
Gene/Insert
  Gene/Insert name: JNK KTR-mCherry (alt name: JNK Kinase Translocation Reporter)
  Species: M. musculus (mouse), Synthetic
  Insert size (bp): 891
  Mutation: mCherry G229L, mCherry Y298 deleted
  Promoter: CAG
  Tag / fusion protein: mCherry (C terminal on insert)
  Cloning method: Restriction Enzyme; 5′ cloning site EcoRI (not destroyed); 3′ cloning site NotI (not destroyed)
  Sequencing primers: 5′ catgttcatgccttcttctttttcc; 3′ gggccctcacattgccaaa
Resource information
  A portion of this plasmid was derived from a plasmid made by: Markus Covert (Stanford University)
Terms and licenses: Academic/Nonprofit Terms; Industry Terms: Not Available to Industry
Depositor comments: See also: Regot et al Cell. 2014 Jun 19;157(7):1724-34. doi: 10.1016/j.cell.2014.04.039.
How to cite: pPBbsr-JNK KTR-mCherry was a gift from Kazuhiro Aoki (Addgene plasmid # 115493 ; http://n2t.net/addgene:115493 ; RRID:Addgene_115493)
